Addgene plasmid #46768: pKIKOrbsARKm
Purpose: (Empty Backbone) E.coli genomic integration rbsAR locus
Depositing lab: Lars Nielsen & Claudia Vickers. Depositing organization: University of Queensland. Publication: Knock-in/Knock-out (KIKO) vectors for rapid integration of large DNA sequences, including whole metabolic pathways, onto the Escherichia coli chromosome at well-characterised loci. Sabri S, Steen JA, Bongers M, Nielsen LK, Vickers CE. Microb Cell Fact. 2013 Jun 24;12(1):60. 10.1186/1475-2859-12-60 PubMed 23799955.
Backbone
  Vector backbone: pKD4
  Backbone size (bp): 3267
  Modifications to backbone: oriR6Kgamma bla fragment from pKD4 used as backbone. 1kb fragment from the rbsAR locus was added (creating an intermediate vector). Subsequent addition of MCS and kanamycin antibiotic resistance cassette
  Vector type: E.coli genomic integration
Growth in bacteria
  Bacterial resistance: Ampicillin and Kanamycin, 100 & 50 μg/mL
  Growth temperature: 37°C
  Growth strain: Pir1
  Copy number: Low Copy
Terms and licenses: Academic/Nonprofit Terms; Industry Terms: Not Available to Industry
Depositor comments: This plasmid is used for integration of DNA into the E.coli genome via homologous recombination. The DNA of interest is cloned between rbsAR homologous arms and integrated at the rbsAR locus.
How to cite: pKIKOrbsARKm was a gift from Lars Nielsen & Claudia Vickers (Addgene plasmid # 46768 ; http://n2t.net/addgene:46768 ; RRID:Addgene_46768)
