[The description below was written by a language model from this plasmid's Addgene catalogue record and pLannotate feature annotations shown in this document.]
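Description:
pKIKOrbsARKm is an empty knock-in/knock-out (KIKO) backbone for placing cloned DNA onto the Escherichia coli chromosome at the rbsAR (ribose utilisation) locus by homologous recombination. It was built from the R6K γ origin and bla segment of pKD4, to which about 1 kb of rbsAR sequence was added, followed by a multiple cloning site and a kanamycin resistance cassette. The annotated sequence is about 4.5 kb. The R6K γ origin fires only when the pi initiator protein is supplied, so the plasmid is maintained at low copy in a pir-expressing strain such as Pir1. In ordinary E. coli hosts it cannot replicate, which favours recovery of chromosomal integrants over cells carrying free plasmid. Selection during propagation is with ampicillin (β-lactamase under its own promoter) and kanamycin.

The feature table shows the integration module as two blocks of chromosomal homology. One carries an rbsR fragment and a short rbsC-matching fragment. The other carries an rbsA fragment and another short rbsC-matching stretch. Between them lies the neo (nptII) kanamycin resistance gene, accompanied by partial Tn5 transposase and ble annotations that are probably remnants of the Tn5-derived cassette rather than functional genes. This marker is bracketed by a full and a minimal FRT site, so FLP recombinase can excise it after integration and allow the marker to be reused. The cloning site is not annotated as a feature. According to the depositor, DNA of interest is cloned between the homology arms and recombines into the locus with the marker. Integration replaces the native sequence between the arms, giving a simultaneous knock-in and knock-out. The associated publication describes the vector series as suited to large inserts, including whole metabolic pathways.
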