Features (pLannotate 1.2.2; 12 found; start..end, strand, type, name):
     35..417     -  rep_origin     R6K γ ori: γ replication origin from E. coli plasmid R6K; requires the R6K initiator protein pi for replication
    488..1348    -  CDS            AmpR: β-lactamase; bla; confers resistance to ampicillin, carbenicillin, and related antibiotics
   1349..1453    -  promoter       AmpR promoter: bla
   1490..2023    -  CDS            rbsR (fragment): RBSR_ECOLI - Experimental evidence at protein level: Swiss-Prot protein existence level 1. Transcriptional repressor for the ribose rbsDACBK operon. RbsR binds to a region of perfect dyad symmetry spanning the rbs operon transcriptional start site. The affinity for the rbs operator is reduced by addition of ribose, consistent with ribose being the inducer of the operon. From Escherichia coli (strain K12).
   2019..2234    -  CDS            rbsC (fragment): RBSC_ECOLI - Experimental evidence at protein level: Swiss-Prot protein existence level 1. (Microbial infection) Probably transports the toxic C- terminal region of CdiA from D.dadantii strain 3937 across the inner membrane to the cytoplasm, where CdiA has a toxic effect. Toxin transport is strain-specific, mutations in this gene do not confer resistance to several other tested CdiA toxins. From Escherichia coli (strain K12).
   2289..2336    -  protein_bind   FRT: FLP-mediated recombination occurs in the 8-bp core sequence TCTAGAAA (Turan and Bode, 2011). FLP recombinase from the Saccharomyces cerevisiae 2μ plasmid
   2330..2665    +  CDS            tnpA (fragment): TN5P_ECOLX - Also known as tnp. Experimental evidence at protein level: Swiss-Prot protein existence level 1. Mediates transposition of transposon Tn5 by a 'cut and paste' mechanism. First, the monomeric transposase binds the 19 bp inverted DNA repeats flanking the transposon. Then, dimerization of the DNA- bound transposase creates a synaptic DNA complex. After nicking of the first DNA strand, excision of the transposon proceeds through a series of intermediates. The transposase then mediates the insertion of the transposon at a new site by strand transfer. The activity of the wild- type tran
   2697..3488    +  CDS            neo: KKA2_KLEPN - Also known as kan, nptII. Experimental evidence at protein level: Swiss-Prot protein existence level 1. Resistance to kanamycin, neomycin, paromomycin, ribostamycin, butirosin and gentamicin B. From Klebsiella pneumoniae.
   3512..3664    +  CDS            ble (fragment): BLE_KLEPN - Experimental evidence at protein level: Swiss-Prot protein existence level 1. Binding protein with a strong affinity to the bleomycin family of antibiotics. Binds to CL990; an antimitotic-antibiotic compound. From Klebsiella pneumoniae.
   3682..3715    -  protein_bind   FRT (minimal): supports FLP-mediated excision but not integration (Turan and Bode, 2011) FLP recombinase from the Saccharomyces cerevisiae 2μ plasmid
   3874..3963    -  CDS            rbsC (fragment): RBSC_ECOLI - Experimental evidence at protein level: Swiss-Prot protein existence level 1. (Microbial infection) Probably transports the toxic C- terminal region of CdiA from D.dadantii strain 3937 across the inner membrane to the cytoplasm, where CdiA has a toxic effect. Toxin transport is strain-specific, mutations in this gene do not confer resistance to several other tested CdiA toxins. From Escherichia coli (strain K12).
   3971..4492    -  CDS            rbsA (fragment): RBSA_ECOLI - Experimental evidence at protein level: Swiss-Prot protein existence level 1. Part of the ABC transporter complex RbsABC involved in ribose import. Responsible for energy coupling to the transport system. From Escherichia coli (strain K12).
>Addgene plasmid #46768 | pKIKOrbsARKm | depositor full sequence | sequence record 66224 | Genbank: KC503970
GGAGGATATTCATATGGACCATGGCTAATTCCCATGTCAGCCGTTAAGTGTTCCTGTGTCACTGAAAATT
GCTTTGAGAGGCTCTAAGGGCTTCTCAGTGCGTTACATCCCTGGCTTGTTGTCCACAACCGTTAAACCTT
AAAAGCTTTAAAAGCCTTATATATTCTTTTTTTTCTTATAAAACTTAAAACCTTAGAGGCTATTTAAGTT
GCTGATTTATATTAATTTTATTGTTCAAACATGAGAGCTTAGTACGTGAAACATGAGAGCTTAGTACGTT
AGCCATGAGAGCTTAGTACGTTAGCCATGAGGGTTTAGTTCGTTAAACATGAGAGCTTAGTACGTTAAAC
ATGAGAGCTTAGTACGTGAAACATGAGAGCTTAGTACGTACTATCAACAGGTTGAACTGCGGATCTTGCG
GCCGCAAAAATTAAAAATGAAGTTTTAAATCAATCTAAAGTATATATGAGTAAACTTGGTCTGACAGTTA
CCAATGCTTAATCAGTGAGGCACCTATCTCAGCGATCTGTCTATTTCGTTCATCCATAGTTGCCTGACTC
CCCGTCGTGTAGATAACTACGATACGGGAGGGCTTACCATCTGGCCCCAGTGCTGCAATGATACCGCGAG
ACCCACGCTCACCGGCTCCAGATTTATCAGCAATAAACCAGCCAGCCGGAAGGGCCGAGCGCAGAAGTGG
TCCTGCAACTTTATCCGCCTCCATCCAGTCTATTAATTGTTGCCGGGAAGCTAGAGTAAGTAGTTCGCCA
GTTAATAGTTTGCGCAACGTTGTTGCCATTGCTACAGGCATCGTGGTGTCACGCTCGTCGTTTGGTATGG
CTTCATTCAGCTCCGGTTCCCAACGATCAAGGCGAGTTACATGATCCCCCATGTTGTGCAAAAAAGCGGT
TAGCTCCTTCGGTCCTCCGATCGTTGTCAGAAGTAAGTTGGCCGCAGTGTTATCACTCATGGTTATGGCA
GCACTGCATAATTCTCTTACTGTCATGCCATCCGTAAGATGCTTTTCTGTGACTGGTGAGTACTCAACCA
AGTCATTCTGAGAATAGTGTATGCGGCGACCGAGTTGCTCTTGCCCGGCGTCAATACGGGATAATACCGC
GCCACATAGCAGAACTTTAAAAGTGCTCATCATTGGAAAACGTTCTTCGGGGCGAAAACTCTCAAGGATC
TTACCGCTGTTGAGATCCAGTTCGATGTAACCCACTCGTGCACCCAACTGATCTTCAGCATCTTTTACTT
TCACCAGCGTTTCTGGGTGAGCAAAAACAGGAAGGCAAAATGCCGCAAAAAAGGGAATAAGGGCGACACG
GAAATGTTGAATACTCATACTCTTCCTTTTTCAATATTATTGAAGCATTTATCAGGGTTATTGTCTCATG
AGCGGATACATATTTGAATGTATTTAGAAAAATAAACAAATAGGGGTTCCGCGCACATTTCCCCGAAAAG
TGCCACCTGCATCCAGAAACCCCAGTTCATCTTTCGGTTGGTGGATAGTGGTTAATGGTGGCGTCATAAA
GCTTGCCAGTTCGATATCGTCATAGCCAATCACCGCGATATCCTGCGGAACCTGTAACTCTGCCTGATAT
AACGCCTGGTAAACGCCAACAGCCATAGCGTCATTTCCGGTAAAGACGGCCTGAGGACGCAGCGGATGTG
ATAACAGTTGGCGCATGGCGTCAAACCCGCCGTTAAATTCAAAATCACCAGTGACTTCATAGCCATCAGG
AATGTTGAGACCCGCACGTTTCATCGCCGCCCGATAACCTTCCAACCGCAGGCGCGCCGGAGTTTTATCC
AGCGGACCGGTAATACAGGCGATACGGGTATGACCTTTATCGATCAGATATTGCGTTGCTAAGTCTCCGC
CCAGCAACGAGTTATCCTGAATAAGATCGCTGTCGCCATCGAACGGAGCCCAGTCCATCATCACAGTAGG
CACTGTCGGATAACGTTGCATGATTTCACGCGAAGGTTGATGCGTTTCGGTGCACAGTAACAGCCACCAG
CGCATTGACTTCAATGCCGACGATAGATGCAGCAACTGCGCCGGTTAGCGCCAACAGAGAACCTACAGAC
AAGTCGATGCCCGACGTCAGGATCACCAGCGTCATCCCGACCGCCATAATGGCGTTCACCGAGGTTTGCT
GGAGAATATTGAATAAGTTATTGATGGTGAAAAAGTTCGGGCTTAACGTCGAGACAATCGAAACAAAAAA
AACCCCGCTTCGGCGGGGTTTTTTTTAATCGTAGGCTGGAGCTGCTTCGAAGTTCCTATACTTTCTAGAG
AATAGGAACTTCGGAATAGGAACTTCAAGATCCCCTCACGCTGCCGCAAGCACTCAGGGCGCAAGGGCTG
CTAAAGGAAGCGGAACACGTAGAAAGCCAGTCCGCAGAAACGGTGCTGACCCCGGATGAATGTCAGCTAC
TGGGCTATCTGGACAAGGGAAAACGCAAGCGCAAAGAGAAAGCAGGTAGCTTGCAGTGGGCTTACATGGC
GATAGCTAGACTGGGCGGTTTTATGGACAGCAAGCGAACCGGAATTGCCAGCTGGGGCGCCCTCTGGTAA
GGTTGGGAAGCCCTGCAAAGTAAACTGGATGGCTTTCTTGCCGCCAAGGATCTGATGGCGCAGGGGATCA
AGATCTGATCAAGAGACAGGATGAGGATCGTTTCGCATGATTGAACAAGATGGATTGCACGCAGGTTCTC
CGGCCGCTTGGGTGGAGAGGCTATTCGGCTATGACTGGGCACAACAGACAATCGGCTGCTCTGATGCCGC
CGTGTTCCGGCTGTCAGCGCAGGGGCGCCCGGTTCTTTTTGTCAAGACCGACCTGTCCGGTGCCCTGAAT
GAACTGCAGGACGAGGCAGCGCGGCTATCGTGGCTGGCCACGACGGGCGTTCCTTGCGCAGCTGTGCTCG
ACGTTGTCACTGAAGCGGGAAGGGACTGGCTGCTATTGGGCGAAGTGCCGGGGCAGGATCTCCTGTCATC
TCACCTTGCTCCTGCCGAGAAAGTATCCATCATGGCTGATGCAATGCGGCGGCTGCATACGCTTGATCCG
GCTACCTGCCCATTCGACCACCAAGCGAAACATCGCATCGAGCGAGCACGTACTCGGATGGAAGCCGGTC
TTGTCGATCAGGATGATCTGGACGAAGAGCATCAGGGGCTCGCGCCAGCCGAACTGTTCGCCAGGCTCAA
GGCGCGCATGCCCGACGGCGAGGATCTCGTCGTGACCCATGGCGATGCCTGCTTGCCGAATATCATGGTG
GAAAATGGCCGCTTTTCTGGATTCATCGACTGTGGCCGGCTGGGTGTGGCGGACCGCTATCAGGACATAG
CGTTGGCTACCCGTGATATTGCTGAAGAGCTTGGCGGCGAATGGGCTGACCGCTTCCTCGTGCTTTACGG
TATCGCCGCTCCCGATTCGCAGCGCATCGCCTTCTATCGCCTTCTTGACGAGTTCTTCTGAGCGGGACTC
TGGGGTTCGAAATGACCGACCAAGCGACGCCCAACCTGCCATCACGAGATTTCGATTCCACCGCCGCCTT
CTATGAAAGGTTGGGCTTCGGAATCGTTTTCCGGGACGCCGGCTGGATGATCCTCCAGCGCGGGGATCTC
ATGCTGGAGTTCTTCGCCCACCCCAGCTTCAAAAGCGCTCTGAAGTTCCTATACTTTCTAGAGAATAGGA
ACTTCGGAATAGGAACTAAGGAGGATATTCATATAGACCATGATTGCATGCGGTACCGAGCTCGGATCCA
CTAGTAGAGGATAAAACATATGGAATTCCTGCAGTGCGCAGTCGACGCGCAAAAAACCCCGCCCCTGACA
GGGCGGGGTTTTTTCGCTGTTTCGATCAGCACCAGCAGAGCGATAAGCGATTTCTGCTCCATCAGCCACG
CTTTCGTGAAATAACGGCGACCAGAGACAGTCTGGGTTGTCATTTTTTTACTCCTGATTCACGCGATTAA
GCTTGCCCACAGCGGCAGCCATTAACACTTCCTGGGTGGCCTGCTCACGAGTAAATTCCCCGCTGAGATG
CCCTTCATGCATGACGATGATGCGATCGCTCATGCCTAATACTTCTGGCATCTCCGATGACACCAGAATG
ATGCTCAAGCCATCGGCTTTGAACTGGTTAATCAGTTGATAGATCTCTTTTTTCGCGCCGACATCTACGC
CACGGGTAGGTTCATCAAGGATCAACACTTTGGGGCGTGTCATCAGACCGCGGGCAATCGCCACTTTTTG
CTGATTGCCACCGGAAAGCAGACCAATTGCCTGTTCCATCGACGGTGTTTTCACATTAAACAGACGAATG
AAATCACTCACAGCCTGCTGTTCATCGGCATGCTTCAAACTGCCGCCAGCGCGGCTGAAGTAGCGCAGCG
CTGTCAGCGACATGTTCTCTTTTACTGACATGCCCAACACTAAACCGTCACGTTTACGGTCTTCGGAGAT
ATACACAATGCCGCTTGGTTTCTG
