>Addgene plasmid #46768 | pKIKOrbsARKm | addgene partial sequence | sequence record 71457 | Neo-F 5'-CGTTGGCTACCCGTGATATT-3'
CTCGTGCTTTACGGTATCGCCGCTCCCGATTCGCAGCGCATCGCCTTCTATCGCCTTCTTGACGAGTTCT
TCTGAGCGGGACTCTGGGGTTCGAAATGACCGACCAAGCGACGCCCAACCTGCCATCACGAGATTTCGAT
TCCACCGCCGCCTTCTATGAAAGGTTGGGCTTCGGAATCGTTTTCCGGGACGCCGGCTGGATGATCCTCC
AGCGCGGGGATCTCATGCTGGAGTTCTTCGCCCACCCCAGCTTCAAAAGCGCTCTGAAGTTCCTATACTT
TCTAGAGAATAGGAACTTCGGAATAGGAACTAAGGAGGATATTCATATAGACCATGATTGCATGCGGTAC
CGAGCTCGGATCCACTAGTAGAGGATAAAACATATGGAATTCCTGCAGTGCGCAGTCGACGCGCAAAAAA
CCCCGCCCCTGACAGGGCGGGGTTTTTTCGCTGTTTCGATCAGCACCAGCAGAGCGATAAGCGATTTCTG
CTCCATCAGCCACGCTTTCGTGAAATAACGGCGACCAGAGACAGTCTGGGTTGTCATTTTTTTACTCCTG
ATTCACGCGATTAAGCTTGCCCACAGCGGCAGCCATTAACACTTCCTGGGTGGCCTGCTCACGAGTAAAT
TCCCCGCTGAGATGCCCTTCATGCATGACGATGATGCGATCGCTCATGCCTAATACTTCTGGCATCTCCG
ATGACACCAGAATGATGCTCAAGCCATCGGCTTTGAACTGGTTAATCAGTTGATAGATCTCTTTTTTCGC
GCCGACATCTACGCCACGGGTAGGTTCATCAAGGATCAACACTTTGGGGCGTGTCAT
