>Addgene plasmid #46768 | pKIKOrbsARKm | addgene partial sequence | sequence record 71624 | psc101-For 5'-GATCAGATCATGATCCCCTGCGCCATCAGATCC-3'
TTTACTTTGCAGGGCTTCCCAACCTTACCAGAGGGCGCCCCAGCTGGCAATTCCGGTTCGCTTGCTGTCC
ATAAAACCGCCCAGTCTAGCTATCGCCATGTAAGCCCACTGCAAGCTACCTGCTTTCTCTTTGCGCTTGC
GTTTTCCCTTGTCCAGATAGCCCAGTAGCTGACATTCATCCGGGGTCAGCACCGTTTCTGCGGACTGGCT
TTCTACGTGTTCCGCTTCCTTTAGCAGCCCTTGCGCCCTGAGTGCTTGCGGCAGCGTGGGGGATCTTGAA
GTTCCTATTCCGAAGTTCCTATTCTCTAGAAAGTATAGGAACTTCGAAGCAGCTCCAGCCTACGATTAAA
AAAAACCCCGCCGAAGCGGGGTTTTTTTTGTTTCGATTGTCTCGACGTTAAGCCCGAACTTTTTCACCAT
CAATAACTTATTCAATATTCTCCAGCAAACCTCGGTGAACGCCATTATGGCGGTCGGGATGACGCTGGTG
ATCCTGACGTCGGGCATCGACTTGTCTGTAGGTTCTCTGTTGGCGCTAACCGGCGCAGTTGCTGCATCTA
TCGTCGGCATTGAAGTCAATGCGCTGGTGGCTGTTACTGTGCACCGAAACGCATCAACCTTCGCGTGAAA
TCATGCAACGTTATCCGACAGTGCCTACTGTGATGATGGACTGGGCTCCGTTCGATGGCGACAGCGATCT
TATTCAGGATAACTCGTTGCTGGGCGGAGACTTAGCAACGCAATATCTGATCGATAAAGGTCATACCCGT
ATCGCCTGTATTACCGGTCCGCTGGATAAA
